>Addgene plasmid #109542 | pME-mKate2-GPI-pA | depositor full sequence | sequence record 206479 | Full Sequence
CTTTCCTGCGTTATCCCCTGATTCTGTGGATAACCGTATTACCGCCTTTGAGTGAGCTGATACCGCTCGC
CGCAGCCGAACGACCGAGCGCAGCGAGTCAGTGAGCGAGGAAGCGGAAGAGCGCCCAATACGCAAACCGC
CTCTCCCCGCGCGTTGGCCGATTCATTAATGCAGCTGGCACGACAGGTTTCCCGACTGGAAAGCGGGCAG
TGAGCGCAACGCAATTAATACGCGTACCGCTAGCCAGGAAGAGTTTGTAGAAACGCAAAAAGGCCATCCG
TCAGGATGGCCTTCTGCTTAGTTTGATGCCTGGCAGTTTATGGCGGGCGTCCTGCCCGCCACCCTCCGGG
CCGTTGCTTCACAACGTTCAAATCCGCTCCCGGCGGATTTGTCCTACTCAGGAGAGCGTTCACCGACAAA
CAACAGATAAAACGAAAGGCCCAGTCTTCCGACTGAGCCTTTCGTTTTATTTGATGCCTGGCAGTTCCCT
ACTCTCGCGTTAACGCTAGCATGGATGTTTTCCCAGTCACGACGTTGTAAAACGACGGCCAGTCTTAAGC
TCGGGCCCCAAATAATGATTTTATTTTGACTGATAGTGACCTGTTCGTTGCAACACATTGATGAGCAATG
CTTTTTTATAATGCCAACTTTGTACAAAAAAGCAGGCTGCCACCATGGACGCTTTATTTCACAGACGTCT
GCTGCTGCTGCTGATTGTACTGCCGGCCTGCAGCCTCGAGGTGAGCGAGCTGATTAAGGAGAACATGCAC
ATGAAGCTGTACATGGAGGGCACCGTGAACAACCACCACTTCAAGTGCACATCCGAGGGCGAAGGCAAGC
CCTACGAGGGCACCCAGACCATGAGAATCAAGGCGGTCGAGGGCGGCCCTCTCCCCTTCGCCTTCGACAT
CCTGGCTACCAGCTTCATGTACGGCAGCAAAACCTTCATCAACCACACCCAGGGCATCCCCGACTTCTTT
AAGCAGTCCTTCCCCGAGGGCTTCACATGGGAGAGAGTCACCACATACGAAGACGGGGGCGTGCTGACCG
CTACCCAGGACACCAGCCTCCAGGACGGCTGCCTCATCTACAACGTCAAGATCAGAGGGGTGAACTTCCC
ATCCAACGGCCCTGTGATGCAGAAGAAAACACTCGGCTGGGAGGCCTCCACCGAGACCCTGTACCCCGCT
GACGGCGGCCTGGAAGGCAGAGCCGACATGGCCCTGAAGCTCGTGGGCGGGGGCCACCTGATCTGCAACT
TGAAGACCACATACAGATCCAAGAAACCCGCTAAGAACCTCAAGATGCCCGGCGTCTACTATGTGGACAG
AAGACTGGAAAGAATCAAGGAGGCCGACAAAGAGACCTACGTCGAGCAGCACGAGGTGGCTGTGGCCAGA
TACTGCGACCTCCCTAGCAAACTGGGGCACAGAGGATCCCTGAAGGGCGGTACGGAGACGGTCGCCATGG
CAACAGGTCTGCATCTGATGGCGCTGCTGGTGATGCTGCTGCGCTGACACCCAGCTTTCTTGTACAAAGT
TGGCATTATAAGAAAGCATTGCTTATCAATTTGTTGCAACGAACAGGTCACTATCAGTCAAAATAAAATC
ATTATTTGCCATCCAGCTGATATCCCCTATAGTGAGTCGTATTACATGGTCATAGCTGTTTCCTGGCAGC
TCTGGCCCGTGTCTCAAAATCTCTGATGTTACATTGCACAAGATAAAATAATATCATCATGAACAATAAA
ACTGTCTGCTTACATAAACAGTAATACAAGGGGTGTTATGAGCCATATTCAACGGGAAACGTCGAGGCCG
CGATTAAATTCCAACATGGATGCTGATTTATATGGGTATAAATGGGCTCGCGATAATGTCGGGCAATCAG
GTGCGACAATCTATCGCTTGTATGGGAAGCCCGATGCGCCAGAGTTGTTTCTGAAACATGGCAAAGGTAG
CGTTGCCAATGATGTTACAGATGAGATGGTCAGACTAAACTGGCTGACGGAATTTATGCCTCTTCCGACC
ATCAAGCATTTTATCCGTACTCCTGATGATGCATGGTTACTCACCACTGCGATCCCCGGAAAAACAGCAT
TCCAGGTATTAGAAGAATATCCTGATTCAGGTGAAAATATTGTTGATGCGCTGGCAGTGTTCCTGCGCCG
GTTGCATTCGATTCCTGTTTGTAATTGTCCTTTTAACAGCGATCGCGTATTTCGTCTCGCTCAGGCGCAA
TCACGAATGAATAACGGTTTGGTTGATGCGAGTGATTTTGATGACGAGCGTAATGGCTGGCCTGTTGAAC
AAGTCTGGAAAGAAATGCATAAACTTTTGCCATTCTCACCGGATTCAGTCGTCACTCATGGTGATTTCTC
ACTTGATAACCTTATTTTTGACGAGGGGAAATTAATAGGTTGTATTGATGTTGGACGAGTCGGAATCGCA
GACCGATACCAGGATCTTGCCATCCTATGGAACTGCCTCGGTGAGTTTTCTCCTTCATTACAGAAACGGC
TTTTTCAAAAATATGGTATTGATAATCCTGATATGAATAAATTGCAGTTTCATTTGATGCTCGATGAGTT
TTTCTAATCAGAATTGGTTAATTGGTTGTAACACTGGCAGAGCATTACGCTGACTTGACGGGACGGCGCA
AGCTCATGACCAAAATCCCTTAACGTGAGTTACGCGTCGTTCCACTGAGCGTCAGACCCCGTAGAAAAGA
TCAAAGGATCTTCTTGAGATCCTTTTTTTCTGCGCGTAATCTGCTGCTTGCAAACAAAAAAACCACCGCT
ACCAGCGGTGGTTTGTTTGCCGGATCAAGAGCTACCAACTCTTTTTCCGAAGGTAACTGGCTTCAGCAGA
GCGCAGATACCAAATACTGTTCTTCTAGTGTAGCCGTAGTTAGGCCACCACTTCAAGAACTCTGTAGCAC
CGCCTACATACCTCGCTCTGCTAATCCTGTTACCAGTGGCTGCTGCCAGTGGCGATAAGTCGTGTCTTAC
CGGGTTGGACTCAAGACGATAGTTACCGGATAAGGCGCAGCGGTCGGGCTGAACGGGGGGTTCGTGCACA
CAGCCCAGCTTGGAGCGAACGACCTACACCGAACTGAGATACCTACAGCGTGAGCTATGAGAAAGCGCCA
CGCTTCCCGAAGGGAGAAAGGCGGACAGGTATCCGGTAAGCGGCAGGGTCGGAACAGGAGAGCGCACGAG
GGAGCTTCCAGGGGGAAACGCCTGGTATCTTTATAGTCCTGTCGGGTTTCGCCACCTCTGACTTGAGCGT
CGATTTTTGTGATGCTCGTCAGGGGGGCGGAGCCTATGGAAAAACGCCAGCAACGCGGCCTTTTTACGGT
TCCTGGCCTTTTGCTGGCCTTTTGCTCACATGTT
Features (pLannotate 1.2.2; 11 found; start..end, strand, type, name):
    121..213     +  CDS            lacI (fragment): lac repressor; lacI; The lac repressor binds to the lac operator to inhibit transcription in E. coli. This inhibition can be relieved by adding lactose or isopropyl-β-D-thiogalactopyranoside (IPTG).
    268..295     -  terminator     rrnB T2 terminator: transcription terminator T2 from the E. coli rrnB gene
    427..470     +  terminator     rrnB T1 terminator: Escherichia coli rrnB; transcription terminator T1 from the E. coli rrnB gene
    517..553     -  CDS            lacZα (fragment): LacZα fragment of β-galactosidase; lacZ fragment
    569..668     +  protein_bind   attL1: mutant version of attL; recombination site for the Gateway® LR reaction LR Clonase™
    699..718     +  CDS            KA2 (fragment): first 150 residues of the mouse kainate receptor subunit 2 mediates targeting to the neuronal soma (Shemesh et al., 2017)
    741..1433    +  CDS            mKate2: mKate2 is a basic (constitutively fluorescent) red fluorescent protein published in 2009, derived from Entacmaea quadricolor. It is reported to be a rapidly-maturing monomer with moderate acid sensitivity.
   1519..1618    -  protein_bind   attL2: mutant version of attL; recombination site for the Gateway® LR reaction LR Clonase™
   1636..1654    -  promoter       T7 promoter: promoter for bacteriophage T7 RNA polymerase
   1788..2597    +  CDS            KanR: aminoglycoside phosphotransferase; aph(3')-Ia; confers resistance to kanamycin in bacteria or G418 (Geneticin®) in eukaryotes
   2744..3332    +  rep_origin     ori: high-copy-number ColE1/pMB1/pBR322/pUC origin of replication
