>Addgene plasmid #109542 | pME-mKate2-GPI-pA | addgene full sequence | sequence record 223866 | Addgene NGS Result
CAAATAATGATTTTATTTTGACTGATAGTGACCTGTTCGTTGCAACAAATTGATGAGCAATGCTTTTTTA
TAATGCCAACTTTGTACAAAAAAGCAGGCTGCCACCATGGACGCTTTATTTCACAGACGTCTGCTGCTGC
TGCTGATTGTACTGCCGGCCTGCAGCCTCGAGGTGAGCGAGCTGATTAAGGAGAACATGCACATGAAGCT
GTACATGGAGGGCACCGTGAACAACCACCACTTCAAGTGCACATCCGAGGGCGAAGGCAAGCCCTACGAG
GGCACCCAGACCATGAGAATCAAGGCGGTCGAGGGCGGCCCTCTCCCCTTCGCCTTCGACATCCTGGCTA
CCAGCTTCATGTACGGCAGCAAAACCTTCATCAACCACACCCAGGGCATCCCCGACTTCTTTAAGCAGTC
CTTCCCCGAGGGCTTCACATGGGAGAGAGTCACCACATACGAAGACGGGGGCGTGCTGACCGCTACCCAG
GACACCAGCCTCCAGGACGGCTGCCTCATCTACAACGTCAAGATCAGAGGGGTGAACTTCCCATCCAACG
GCCCTGTGATGCAGAAGAAAACACTCGGCTGGGAGGCCTCCACCGAGACCCTGTACCCCGCTGACGGCGG
CCTGGAAGGCAGAGCCGACATGGCCCTGAAGCTCGTGGGCGGGGGCCACCTGATCTGCAACTTGAAGACC
ACATACAGATCCAAGAAACCCGCTAAGAACCTCAAGATGCCCGGCGTCTACTATGTGGACAGAAGACTGG
AAAGAATCAAGGAGGCCGACAAAGAGACCTACGTCGAGCAGCACGAGGTGGCTGTGGCCAGATACTGCGA
CCTCCCTAGCAAACTGGGGCACAGAGGATCCCTGAAGGGCGGTACGGAGACGGTCGCCATGGCAACAGGT
CTGCATCTGATGGCGCTGCTGGTGATGCTGCTGCGCTGACACCCAGCTTTCTTGTACAAAGTTGGCATTA
TAAGAAAGCATTGCTTATCAATTTGTTGCAACGAACAGGTCACTATCAGTCAAAATAAAATCATTATTTG
CCATCCAGCTGATATCCCCTATAGTGAGTCGTATTACATGGTCATAGCTGTTTCCTGGCAGCTCTGGCCC
GTGTCTCAAAATCTCTGATGTTACATTGCACAAGATAAAAATATATCATCATGAACAATAAAACTGTCTG
CTTACATAAACAGTAATACAAGGGGTGTTATGAGCCATATTCAACGGGAAACGTCGAGGCCGCGATTAAA
TTCCAACATGGATGCTGATTTATATGGGTATAAATGGGCTCGCGATAATGTCGGGCAATCAGGTGCGACA
ATCTATCGCTTGTATGGGAAGCCCGATGCGCCAGAGTTGTTTCTGAAACATGGCAAAGGTAGCGTTGCCA
ATGATGTTACAGATGAGATGGTCAGACTAAACTGGCTGACGGAATTTATGCCTCTTCCGACCATCAAGCA
TTTTATCCGTACTCCTGATGATGCATGGTTACTCACCACTGCGATCCCCGGAAAAACAGCATTCCAGGTA
TTAGAAGAATATCCTGATTCAGGTGAAAATATTGTTGATGCGCTGGCAGTGTTCCTGCGCCGGTTGCATT
CGATTCCTGTTTGTAATTGTCCTTTTAACAGCGATCGCGTATTTCGTCTCGCTCAGGCGCAATCACGAAT
GAATAACGGTTTGGTTGATGCGAGTGATTTTGATGACGAGCGTAATGGCTGGCCTGTTGAACAAGTCTGG
AAAGAAATGCATAAACTTTTGCCATTCTCACCGGATTCAGTCGTCACTCATGGTGATTTCTCACTTGATA
ACCTTATTTTTGACGAGGGGAAATTAATAGGTTGTATTGATGTTGGACGAGTCGGAATCGCAGACCGATA
CCAGGATCTTGCCATCCTATGGAACTGCCTCGGTGAGTTTTCTCCTTCATTACAGAAACGGCTTTTTCAA
AAATATGGTATTGATAATCCTGATATGAATAAATTGCAGTTTCATTTGATGCTCGATGAGTTTTTCTAAT
CAGAATTGGTTAATTGGTTGTAACACTGGCAGAGCATTACGCTGACTTGACGGGACGGCGCAAGCTCATG
ACCAAAATCCCTTAACGTGAGTTACGCGTCGTTCCACTGAGCGTCAGACCCCGTAGAAAAGATCAAAGGA
TCTTCTTGAGATCCTTTTTTTCTGCGCGTAATCTGCTGCTTGCAAACAAAAAAACCACCGCTACCAGCGG
TGGTTTGTTTGCCGGATCAAGAGCTACCAACTCTTTTTCCGAAGGTAACTGGCTTCAGCAGAGCGCAGAT
ACCAAATACTGTTCTTCTAGTGTAGCCGTAGTTAGGCCACCACTTCAAGAACTCTGTAGCACCGCCTACA
TACCTCGCTCTGCTAATCCTGTTACCAGTGGCTGCTGCCAGTGGCGATAAGTCGTGTCTTACCGGGTTGG
ACTCAAGACGATAGTTACCGGATAAGGCGCAGCGGTCGGGCTGAACGGGGGGTTCGTGCACACAGCCCAG
CTTGGAGCGAACGACCTACACCGAACTGAGATACCTACAGCGTGAGCTATGAGAAAGCGCCACGCTTCCC
GAAGGGAGAAAGGCGGACAGGTATCCGGTAAGCGGCAGGGTCGGAACAGGAGAGCGCACGAGGGAGCTTC
CAGGGGGAAACGCCTGGTATCTTTATAGTCCTGTCGGGTTTCGCCACCTCTGACTTGAGCGTCGATTTTT
GTGATGCTCGTCAGGGGGGCGGAGCCTATGGAAAAACGCCAGCAACGCGGCCTTTTTACGGTTCCTGGCC
TTTTGCTGGCCTTTTGCTCACATGTTCTTTCCTGCGTTATCCCCTGATTCTGTGGATAACCGTATTACCG
CCTTTGAGTGAGCTGATACCGCTCGCCGCAGCCGAACGACCGAGCGCAGCGAGTCAGTGAGCGAGGAAGC
GGAAGAGCGCCCAATACGCAAACCGCCTCTCCCCGCGCGTTGGCCGATTCATTAATGCAGCTGGCACGAC
AGGTTTCCCGACTGGAAAGCGGGCAGTGAGCGCAACGCAATTAATACGCGTACCGCTAGCCAGGAAGAGT
TTGTAGAAACGCAAAAAGGCCATCCGTCAGGATGGCCTTCTGCTTAGTTTGATGCCTGGCAGTTTATGGC
GGGCGTCCTGCCCGCCACCCTCCGGGCCGTTGCTTCACAACGTTCAAATCCGCTCCCGGCGGATTTGTCC
TACTCAGGAGAGCGTTCACCGACAAACAACAGATAAAACGAAAGGCCCAGTCTTCCGACTGAGCCTTTCG
TTTTATTTGATGCCTGGCAGTTCCCTACTCTCGCGTTAACGCTAGCATGGATGTTTTCCCAGTCACGACG
TTGTAAAACGACGGCCAGTCTTAAGCTCGGGCCC
Features (pLannotate 1.2.2; 11 found; start..end, strand, type, name):
      1..100     +  protein_bind   attL1: mutant version of attL; recombination site for the Gateway® LR reaction LR Clonase™
    131..150     +  CDS            KA2 (fragment): first 150 residues of the mouse kainate receptor subunit 2 mediates targeting to the neuronal soma (Shemesh et al., 2017)
    173..865     +  CDS            mKate2: mKate2 is a basic (constitutively fluorescent) red fluorescent protein published in 2009, derived from Entacmaea quadricolor. It is reported to be a rapidly-maturing monomer with moderate acid sensitivity.
    951..1050    -  protein_bind   attL2: mutant version of attL; recombination site for the Gateway® LR reaction LR Clonase™
   1068..1086    -  promoter       T7 promoter: promoter for bacteriophage T7 RNA polymerase
   1220..2029    +  CDS            KanR: aminoglycoside phosphotransferase; aph(3')-Ia; confers resistance to kanamycin in bacteria or G418 (Geneticin®) in eukaryotes
   2176..2764    +  rep_origin     ori: high-copy-number ColE1/pMB1/pBR322/pUC origin of replication
   2947..3039    +  CDS            lacI (fragment): lac repressor; lacI; The lac repressor binds to the lac operator to inhibit transcription in E. coli. This inhibition can be relieved by adding lactose or isopropyl-β-D-thiogalactopyranoside (IPTG).
   3094..3121    -  terminator     rrnB T2 terminator: transcription terminator T2 from the E. coli rrnB gene
   3253..3296    +  terminator     rrnB T1 terminator: Escherichia coli rrnB; transcription terminator T1 from the E. coli rrnB gene
   3343..3379    -  CDS            lacZα (fragment): LacZα fragment of β-galactosidase; lacZ fragment
