[The description below was written by a language model from this plasmid's Addgene catalogue record and pLannotate feature annotations shown in this document.]
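Description:
pME-mKate2-GPI-pA is a 3,394 bp Gateway middle-entry clone built on the pDONR 221 backbone and catalogued among zebrafish plasmids. It is maintained in E. coli through a high-copy ColE1/pUC-type origin and selected with kanamycin via the aminoglycoside phosphotransferase gene. Backbone remnants typical of pDONR vectors are also annotated, including the rrnB T1 and T2 terminators upstream of the cassette, which insulate the insert from read-through transcription, a T7 promoter beyond attL2, and short lacI and lacZα fragments with no functional role. The depositor's sequence and the repository's sequencing result have the same length and the same features, differing only in the numbering start point.

The payload sits between attL1 and attL2. It is a synthetic open reading frame in which the monomeric red fluorescent protein mKate2 is flanked by 5' and 3' sequences from zebrafish folate receptor 1. Judging from the construct name and the known biology of folate receptors, the 5' portion presumably supplies a secretory signal peptide and the 3' portion a GPI-attachment signal, so that the reporter is anchored to the outer leaflet of the membrane. The record does not spell this out. The short "KA2" fragment called just upstream of mKate2 spans only about 20 nt and is probably a spurious match within this leader region. Although the name includes "pA", no polyadenylation signal is annotated, and only about 85 bp separates the end of mKate2 from attL2.

The entry clone carries no eukaryotic promoter. It is meant to be combined by multisite LR recombination with a 5' promoter entry clone, a 3' entry clone and a destination vector, producing expression constructs for a GPI-anchored membrane marker in zebrafish. The associated study used in vivo cell biological screening to examine T-tubule formation.
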