Addgene plasmid #109542: pME-mKate2-GPI-pA
Purpose: Multisite gateway vector for expression of mKate2 fused to the 5' and 3' sequences from zebrafish folate receptor 1
Depositing lab: Rob Parton. Depositing organization: University of Queensland, Institute for Molecular Bioscience. Publication: In vivo cell biological screening identifies an endocytic capture mechanism for T-tubule formation. Hall TE, Martel N, Ariotti N, Xiong Z, Lo HP, Ferguson C, Rae J, Lim YW, Parton RG. Nat Commun. 2020 Jul 24;11(1):3711. doi: 10.1038/s41467-020-17486-w. PubMed 32709891.
Backbone
  Vector backbone: pDONR 221
  Vector type: Zebrafish plasmids
Growth in bacteria
  Bacterial resistance: Kanamycin, 50 μg/mL
  Growth temperature: 37°C
  Growth strain: DH5alpha
  Copy number: High Copy
Gene/Insert
  Gene/Insert name: mKate2 fused to the 5' and 3' sequences from zebrafish folate receptor 1
  Species: Synthetic
  Cloning method: Gateway Cloning
Terms and licenses: Academic/Nonprofit Terms; Industry Terms: Not Available to Industry
How to cite: pME-mKate2-GPI-pA was a gift from Rob Parton (Addgene plasmid # 109542 ; http://n2t.net/addgene:109542 ; RRID:Addgene_109542)
